Addgene plasmid #184409: 3322_pETcon_SARS2_Omicron-BA2
Purpose: yeast surface display of the SARS-CoV-2 Omicron BA.2 variant RBD
Depositing lab: Jesse Bloom. Depositing organization: Fred Hutchinson Cancer Center. Publication: Shifting mutational constraints in the SARS-CoV-2 receptor-binding domain during viral evolution. Starr TN, Greaney AJ, Hannon WW, Loes AN, Hauser K, Dillen JR, Ferri E, Farrell AG, Dadonaite B, McCallum M, Matreyek KA, Corti D, Veesler D, Snell G, Bloom JD. Science. 2022 Jun 28:eabo7896. doi: 10.1126/science.abo7896. PubMed 35762884.
Backbone
  Vector backbone: pETcon
  Vector type: Yeast Expression
  Selectable markers: TRP
Growth in bacteria
  Bacterial resistance: Ampicillin, 100 μg/mL
  Growth temperature: 37°C
  Growth strain: DH5alpha
  Copy number: High Copy
Gene/Insert
  Gene/Insert name: SARS-CoV-2 Omicron BA.2 Spike receptor binding domain (RBD)
  Species: SARS-CoV-2 virus
  Mutation: G339D+S371F+S373P+S375F+T376A+D405N+R408S+K417N+N440K+S477N+T478K+E484A+Q493R+Q498R+N501Y+Y505H
  Entrez Gene: S (a.k.a. GU280_gp02, spike glycoprotein)
  Tag / fusion protein: HA (N terminal on insert); c-Myc (C terminal on insert)
  Cloning method: Gibson Cloning
Terms and licenses: Academic/Nonprofit Terms; Industry Terms: Not Available to Industry
How to cite: 3322_pETcon_SARS2_Omicron-BA2 was a gift from Jesse Bloom (Addgene plasmid # 184409 ; http://n2t.net/addgene:184409 ; RRID:Addgene_184409)
