[The description below was written by a language model from this plasmid's Addgene catalogue record and pLannotate feature annotations shown in this document.]
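Description:
3322_pETcon_SARS2_Omicron-BA2 is a yeast expression plasmid on the pETcon backbone, built for displaying the receptor-binding domain (RBD) of the SARS-CoV-2 Omicron BA.2 spike protein on the surface of Saccharomyces cerevisiae. It is a shuttle vector. In E. coli it replicates at high copy from a ColE1/pUC-type origin and is selected with ampicillin through the β-lactamase gene. In yeast it is maintained as a stable, low-copy episome by a CEN6/ARS element and selected by tryptophan prototrophy through the TRP1 marker and its own promoter. An f1 origin, flanking T3 and T7 promoters, and fragments of lacZα, lacI, rop and bom are annotated as backbone remnants and play no evident role in display.

The expression cassette is driven by the galactose-inducible GAL1 promoter, which is regulated by Gal4. It encodes Aga2, the binding subunit of yeast a-agglutinin, followed downstream by the spike fragment corresponding to the RBD and then a c-Myc epitope. The catalogue entry also lists an HA tag on the N-terminal side of the insert; the feature table does not annotate it, though there is an unannotated gap between AGA2 and the RBD. In this type of system, the Aga2 fusion is secreted and tethered to the cell wall through Aga1, exposing the RBD, while the C-terminal Myc tag allows surface expression of full-length protein to be measured.

The RBD carries sixteen substitutions defining BA.2, including G339D, K417N, E484A, Q493R, Q498R, N501Y and Y505H. The insert was introduced by Gibson assembly. The associated publication concerns shifting mutational constraints in the RBD during viral evolution.
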