Features (pLannotate 1.2.2; 22 found; start..end, strand, type, name):
      2..18      +  protein_bind   lac operator: The lac repressor binds to the lac operator to inhibit transcription in E. coli. This inhibition can be relieved by adding lactose or isopropyl-β-D-thiogalactopyranoside (IPTG). lac repressor encoded by lacI
     63..81      +  promoter       T3 promoter: promoter for bacteriophage T3 RNA polymerase
    315..756     +  promoter       GAL1 promoter: S. cerevisiae GAL1; inducible promoter, regulated by Gal4
    803..1063    +  CDS            AGA2: AGA2_YEAST - Experimental evidence at protein level: Swiss-Prot protein existence level 1. Receptor binding subunit of the a-agglutinin heterodimer. S.cerevisiae a and alpha cells express the complementary cell surface glycoproteins a-agglutinin and alpha-agglutinin, respectively, which interact with one another to promote cellular aggregation during mating. From Saccharomyces cerevisiae (strain ATCC 204508 / S288c) (Baker's yeast).
   1190..1792    +  CDS            S (fragment): SPIKE_SARS2 - Experimental evidence at protein level: Swiss-Prot protein existence level 1. [Spike glycoprotein]: May down-regulate host tetherin (BST2) by lysosomal degradation, thereby counteracting its antiviral activity. From Severe acute respiratory syndrome coronavirus 2 (2019-nCoV) (SARS-CoV-2).
   1814..1840    +  CDS            Myc (fragment): Myc (human c-Myc proto-oncogene) epitope tag
   2170..2188    -  promoter       T7 promoter: promoter for bacteriophage T7 RNA polymerase
   2191..2207    +  CDS            lacZα (fragment): LacZα fragment of β-galactosidase; lacZ fragment
   2231..2371    +  CDS            lacZα (fragment): LacZα fragment of β-galactosidase; lacZ fragment
   2375..2803    +  rep_origin     f1 ori (sequence partly withheld): f1 bacteriophage origin of replication; arrow indicates direction of (+) strand synthesis
   2831..2882    -  misc_feature   bom (fragment): basis of mobility region from pBR322
   2933..3607    -  CDS            TRP1: phosphoribosylanthranilate isomerase, required for tryptophan biosynthesis; S. cerevisiae TRP1; yeast auxotrophic marker
   3608..3755    -  promoter       TRP1 promoter: S. cerevisiae TRP1
   3893..3942    -  misc_feature   bom (fragment): basis of mobility region from pBR322
   4044..4079    -  CDS            rop (fragment): Rop protein, which maintains plasmids at low copy number; rop
   4147..4650    -  misc_feature   CEN/ARS: S. cerevisiae CEN6 centromere fused to an autonomously replicating sequence
   4687..4791    +  promoter       AmpR promoter: bla
   4792..5652    +  CDS            AmpR: β-lactamase; bla; confers resistance to ampicillin, carbenicillin, and related antibiotics
   5823..6411    +  rep_origin     ori: high-copy-number ColE1/pMB1/pBR322/pUC origin of replication
   6594..6686    +  CDS            lacI (fragment): lac repressor; lacI; The lac repressor binds to the lac operator to inhibit transcription in E. coli. This inhibition can be relieved by adding lactose or isopropyl-β-D-thiogalactopyranoside (IPTG).
   6699..6720    +  protein_bind   CAP binding site: CAP binding activates transcription in the presence of cAMP. E. coli catabolite activator protein
   6735..6765    +  promoter       lac promoter: promoter for the E. coli lac operon
>Addgene plasmid #184409 | 3322_pETcon_SARS2_Omicron-BA2 | addgene full sequence | sequence record 362502 | Addgene NGS Result
ATTGTGAGCGGATAACAATTTCACACAGGAAACAGCTATGACCATGATTACGCCAAGCTCGAAATTAACC
CTCACTAAAGGGAACAAAAGCTGGTACCAATTCCTTGAATTTTCAAAAATTCTTACTTTTTTTTTGGATG
GACGCAAAGAAGTTTAATAATCATATTACATGGCATTACCACCATATACATATCCATATCTAATCTTACT
TATATGTTGTGGAAATGTAAAGAGCCCCATTATCTTAGCCTAAAAAAACCTTCTCTTTGGAACTTTCAGT
AATACGCTTAACTGCTCATTGCTATATTGAAGTACGGATTAGAAGCCGCCGAGCGGGTGACAGCCCTCCG
AAGGAAGACTCTCCTCCGTGCGTCCTCGTCTTCACCGGTCGCGTTCCTGAAACGCAGATGTGCCTCGCGC
CGCACTGCTCCGAACAATAAAGATTCTACAATACTAGCTTTTATGGTTATGAAGAGGAAAAATTGGCAGT
AACCTGGCCCCACAAACCTTCAAATGAACGAATCAAATTAACAACCATAGGATGATAATGCGATTAGTTT
TTTAGCCTTATTTCTGGGGTAATTAATCAGCGAAGCGATGATTTTTGATCTATTAACAGATATATAAATG
CAAAAACTGCATAACCACTTTAACTAATACTTTCAACATTTTCGGTTTGTATTACTTCTTATTCAAATGT
AATAAAAGTATCAACAAAAAATTGTTAATATACCTCTATACTTTAACGTCAAGGAGAAAAAACCCCGGAT
CGAATTCCCTACTTCATACATTTTCAATTAAGATGCAGTTACTTCGCTGTTTTTCAATATTTTCTGTTAT
TGCTTCAGTTTTAGCACAGGAACTGACAACTATATGCGAGCAAATCCCCTCACCAACTTTAGAATCGACG
CCGTACTCTTTGTCAACGACTACTATTTTGGCCAACGGGAAGGCAATGCAAGGAGTTTTTGAATATTACA
AATCAGTAACGTTTGTCAGTAATTGCGGTTCTCACCCCTCAACAACTAGCAAAGGCAGCCCCATAAACAC
ACAGTATGTTTTTAAGGACAATAGCTCGACGATTGAAGGTAGATACCCATACGACGTTCCAGACTACGCT
CTGCAGGCTAGTGGTGGAGGAGGCTCTGGTGGAGGCGGCCGCGGAGGCGGAGGGTCGGCTAGCCATATGA
ACATCACCAACTTGTGTCCATTCGACGAAGTTTTCAATGCTACTAGATTCGCTTCTGTTTACGCTTGGAA
TAGAAAGAGAATCTCTAACTGCGTTGCTGACTATTCTGTCTTGTACAATTTTGCTCCATTCTTCGCTTTC
AAGTGCTATGGTGTTTCTCCAACTAAGTTGAACGATTTGTGTTTCACCAACGTTTACGCCGATTCCTTTG
TTATTAGAGGTAACGAAGTCTCCCAAATTGCTCCAGGTCAAACTGGTAATATTGCCGATTACAATTACAA
GTTGCCAGATGATTTCACCGGTTGTGTTATTGCTTGGAACTCTAACAAGTTGGATTCTAAGGTTGGTGGC
AACTACAATTACTTGTACAGGTTGTTCCGTAAGTCCAACTTGAAGCCATTCGAAAGAGATATTTCCACCG
AAATCTATCAAGCTGGTAACAAGCCATGTAATGGTGTTGCTGGTTTTAACTGTTACTTCCCATTGAGATC
TTACGGTTTCAGACCAACTTATGGTGTTGGTCATCAACCATACAGAGTTGTTGTTTTGTCTTTCGAGTTG
TTGCATGCTCCAGCTACTGTTTGTGGTCCAAAGAAATCTACTCTCGAGGGGGGCGGTTCCGAACAAAAGC
TTATTTCTGAAGAGGACTTGTAATAGAGATCTGATAACAACAGTGTAGATGTAACAAAATCGACTTTGTT
CCCACTGTACTTTTAGCTCGTACAAAATACAATATACTTTTCATTTCTCCGTAAACAACATGTTTTCCCA
TGTAATATCCTTTTCTATTTTTCGTTCCGTTACCAACTTTACACATACTTTATATAGCTATTCACTTCTA
TACACTAAAAAACTAAGACAATTTTAATTTTGCTGCCTGCCATATTTCAATTTGTTATAAATTCCTATAA
TTTATCCTATTAGTAGCTAAAAAAAGATGAATGTGAATCGAATCCTAAGAGAATTGAGCTCCAATTCGCC
CTATAGTGAGTCGTATTACAATTCACTGGCCGTCGTTAGATCCGTCTGAACTCCAGTCACTTACAACGTC
GTGACTGGGAAAACCCTGGCGTTACCCAACTTAATCGCCTTGCAGCACATCCCCCTTTCGCCAGCTGGCG
TAATAGCGAAGAGGCCCGCACCGATCGCCTTTCCCAACAGTTGCGCAGCCTGAATGGCGAATGG
[124 nt withheld, positions 2375-2498]
C
[91 nt withheld, positions 2500-2590]
A
[49 nt withheld, positions 2592-2640]
CCTTTGACGTTGGAGTCCACGTTCTTT
[37 nt withheld, positions 2668-2704]
ACCCTATCTCGGTCTATTCTTTTGATTTATAAGGGATTTTGCCGATTTCGGCCTATTGGTTAAAAAATGA
GCTGATTTAACAAAAATTTAACGCGAATTTTAACAAAATATTAACGCTTACAATTTCCTGATGCGGTATT
TTCTCCTTACGCATCTGTGCGGTATTTCACACCGCATAGATCGGCAAGTGCACAAACAATACTTAAATAA
ATACTACTCAGTAATAACCTATTTCTTAGCATTTTTGACGAAATTTGCTATTTTGTTAGAGTCTTTTACA
CCATTTGTCTCCACACCTCCGCTTACATCAACACCAATAACGCCATTTAATCTAAGCGCATCACCAACAT
TTTCTGGCGTCAGTCCACCAGCTAACATAAAATGTAAGCTTTCGGGGCTCTCTTGCCTTCCAACCCAGTC
AGAAATCGAGTTCCAATCCAAAAGTTCACCTGTCCCACCTGCTTCTGAATCAAACAAGGGAATAAACGAA
TGAGGTTTCTGTGAAGCTGCACTGAGTAGTATGTTGCAGTCTTTTGGAAATACGAGTCTTTTAATAACTG
GCAAACCGAGGAACTCTTGGTATTCTTGCCACGACTCATCTCCATGCAGTTGGACGATATCAATGCCGTA
ATCATTGACCAGAGCCAAAACATCCTCCTTAGGTTGATTACGAAACACGCCAACCAAGTATTTCGGAGTG
CCTGAACTATTTTTATATGCTTTTACAAGACTTGAAATTTTCCTTGCAATAACCGGGTCAATTGTTCTCT
TTCTATTGGGCACACATATAATACCCAGCAAGTCAGCATCGGAATCTAGAGCACATTCTGCGGCCTCTGT
GCTCTGCAAGCCGCAAACTTTCACCAATGGACCAGAACTACCTGTGAAATTAATAACAGACATACTCCAA
GCTGCCTTTGTGTGCTTAATCACGTATACTCACGTGCTCAATAGTCACCAATGCCCTCCCTCTTGGCCCT
CTCCTTTTCTTTTTTCGACCGAATTAATTCTTAATCGGCAAAAAAAGAAAAGCTCCGGATCAAGATTGTA
CGTAAGGTGACAAGCTATTTTTCAATAAAGAATATCTTCCACTACTGCCATCTGGCGTCATAACTGCAAA
GTACACATATATTACGATGCTGTTCTATTAAATGCTTCCTATATTATATATATAGTAATGTCGTGATCTA
TGGTGCACTCTCAGTACAATCTGCTCTGATGCCGCATAGTTAAGCCAGCCCCGACACCCGCCAACACCCG
CTGACGCGCCCTGACGGGCTTGTCTGCTCCCGGCATCCGCTTACAGACAAGCTGTGACCGTCTCCGGGAG
CTGCATGTGTCAGAGGTTTTCACCGTCATCACCGAAACGCGCGAGACGAAAGGGCCTCGTGATACGCCTA
TTTTTATAGGTTAATGTCATGATAATAATGGTTTCTTAGACGGATCGCTTGCCTGTAACTTACACGCGCC
TCGTATCTTTTAATGATGGAATAATTTGGGAATTTACTCTGTGTTTATTTATTTTTATGTTTTGTATTTG
GATTTTAGAAAGTAAATAAAGAAGGTAGAAGAGTTACGGAATGAAGAAAAAAAAATAAACAAAGGTTTAA
AAAATTTCAACAAAAAGCGTACTTTACATATATATTTATTAGACAAGAAAAGCAGATTAAATAGATATAC
ATTCGATTAACGATAAGTAAAATGTAAAATCACAGGATTTTCGTGTGTGGTCTTCTACACAGACAAGATG
AAACAATTCGGCATTAATACCTGAGAGCAGGAAGAGCAAGATAAAAGGTAGTATTTGTTGGCGATCCCCC
TAGAGTCTTTTACATCTTCGGAAAACAAAAACTATTTTTTCTTTAATTTCTTTTTTTACTTTCTATTTTT
AATTTATATATTTATATTAAAAAATTTAAATTATAATTATTTTTATAGCACGTGATGAAAAGGACCCAGG
TGGCACTTTTCGGGGAAATGTGCGCGGAACCCCTATTTGTTTATTTTTCTAAATACATTCAAATATGTAT
CCGCTCATGAGACAATAACCCTGATAAATGCTTCAATAATATTGAAAAAGGAAGAGTATGAGTATTCAAC
ATTTCCGTGTCGCCCTTATTCCCTTTTTTGCGGCATTTTGCCTTCCTGTTTTTGCTCACCCAGAAACGCT
GGTGAAAGTAAAAGATGCTGAAGATCAGTTGGGTGCACGAGTGGGTTACATCGAACTGGATCTCAACAGC
GGTAAGATCCTTGAGAGTTTTCGCCCCGAAGAACGTTTTCCAATGATGAGCACTTTTAAAGTTCTGCTAT
GTGGCGCGGTATTATCCCGTATTGACGCCGGGCAAGAGCAACTCGGTCGCCGCATACACTATTCTCAGAA
TGACTTGGTTGAGTACTCACCAGTCACAGAAAAGCATCTTACGGATGGCATGACAGTAAGAGAATTATGC
AGTGCTGCCATAACCATGAGTGATAACACTGCGGCCAACTTACTTCTGACAACGATCGGAGGACCGAAGG
AGCTAACCGCTTTTTTGCACAACATGGGGGATCATGTAACTCGCCTTGATCGTTGGGAACCGGAGCTGAA
TGAAGCCATACCAAACGACGAGCGTGACACCACGATGCCTGTAGCAATGGCAACAACGTTGCGCAAACTA
TTAACTGGCGAACTACTTACTCTAGCTTCCCGGCAACAATTAATAGACTGGATGGAGGCGGATAAAGTTG
CAGGACCACTTCTGCGCTCGGCCCTTCCGGCTGGCTGGTTTATTGCTGATAAATCTGGAGCCGGTGAGCG
TGGGTCTCGCGGTATCATTGCAGCACTGGGGCCAGATGGTAAGCCCTCCCGTATCGTAGTTATCTACACG
ACGGGGAGTCAGGCAACTATGGATGAACGAAATAGACAGATCGCTGAGATAGGTGCCTCACTGATTAAGC
ATTGGTAACTGTCAGACCAAGTTTACTCATATATACTTTAGATTGATTTAAAACTTCATTTTTAATTTAA
AAGGATCTAGGTGAAGATCCTTTTTGATAATCTCATGACCAAAATCCCTTAACGTGAGTTTTCGTTCCAC
TGAGCGTCAGACCCCGTAGAAAAGATCAAAGGATCTTCTTGAGATCCTTTTTTTCTGCGCGTAATCTGCT
GCTTGCAAACAAAAAAACCACCGCTACCAGCGGTGGTTTGTTTGCCGGATCAAGAGCTACCAACTCTTTT
TCCGAAGGTAACTGGCTTCAGCAGAGCGCAGATACCAAATACTGTTCTTCTAGTGTAGCCGTAGTTAGGC
CACCACTTCAAGAACTCTGTAGCACCGCCTACATACCTCGCTCTGCTAATCCTGTTACCAGTGGCTGCTG
CCAGTGGCGATAAGTCGTGTCTTACCGGGTTGGACTCAAGACGATAGTTACCGGATAAGGCGCAGCGGTC
GGGCTGAACGGGGGGTTCGTGCACACAGCCCAGCTTGGAGCGAACGACCTACACCGAACTGAGATACCTA
CAGCGTGAGCTATGAGAAAGCGCCACGCTTCCCGAAGGGAGAAAGGCGGACAGGTATCCGGTAAGCGGCA
GGGTCGGAACAGGAGAGCGCACGAGGGAGCTTCCAGGGGGAAACGCCTGGTATCTTTATAGTCCTGTCGG
GTTTCGCCACCTCTGACTTGAGCGTCGATTTTTGTGATGCTCGTCAGGGGGGCGGAGCCTATGGAAAAAC
GCCAGCAACGCGGCCTTTTTACGGTTCCTGGCCTTTTGCTGGCCTTTTGCTCACATGTTCTTTCCTGCGT
TATCCCCTGATTCTGTGGATAACCGTATTACCGCCTTTGAGTGAGCTGATACCGCTCGCCGCAGCCGAAC
GACCGAGCGCAGCGAGTCAGTGAGCGAGGAAGCGGAAGAGCGCCCAATACGCAAACCGCCTCTCCCCGCG
CGTTGGCCGATTCATTAATGCAGCTGGCACGACAGGTTTCCCGACTGGAAAGCGGGCAGTGAGCGCAACG
CAATTAATGTGAGTTAGCTCACTCATTAGGCACCCCAGGCTTTACACTTTATGCTTCCGGCTCGTATGTT
GTGTGGA
